>Addgene plasmid #246446 | pEV715 | addgene full sequence | sequence record 492298 | Addgene NGS Result
GGTGCGTTTTTATGCTTGTAGTATTGTATAATGTTTTTAAGATCCTTAATTAATAGGGATAACAGGGTAA
TATCTTGCCCTGCACGAATACCAGCGACCCCTTGCCCAAATACTTGCCGTGGGCCTCGGCCTGAGAGCCA
AAACACTTGATGCGGAAGAAGTCGGTGCGCTCCTGCTTGTCGCCGGCATCGTTGCGCCACATCTAGGATC
TGCCAGGAACCGTAAAAAGGCCGCGTTGCTGGCGTTTTTCCATAGGCTCCGCCCCCCTGACGAGCATCAC
AAAAATCGACGCTCAAGTCAGAGGTGGCGAAACCCGACAGGACTATAAAGATACCAGGCGTTTCCCCCTG
GAAGCTCCCTCGTGCGCTCTCCTGTTCCGACCCTGCCGCTTACCGGATACCTGTCCGCCTTTCTCCCTTC
GGGAAGCGTGGCGCTTTCTCATAGCTCACGCTGTAGGTATCTCAGTTCGGTGTAGGTCGTTCGCTCCAAG
CTGGGCTGTGTGCACGAACCCCCCGTTCAGCCCGACCGCTGCGCCTTATCCGGTAACTATCGTCTTGAGT
CCAACCCGGTAAGACACGACTTATCGCCACTGGCAGCAGCCACTGGTAACAGGATTAGCAGAGCGAGGTA
TGTAGGCGGTGCTACAGAGTTCTTGAAGTGGTGGCCTAACTACGGCTACACTAGAAGAACAGTATTTGGT
ATCTGCGCTCTGCTGAAGCCAGTTACCTTCGGAAAAAGAGTTGGTAGCTCTTGATCCGGCAAACAAACCA
CCGCTGGTAGCGGTGGTTTTTTTGTTTGCAAGCAGCAGATTACGCGCAGAAAAAAAGGATCTCAAGAAGA
TCCTTTGATCTTTTCTACGGGGTCTGACGCTCAGTGGAACGAAAACTCACGTTAAGGGATTTTGGTCATG
AGATTATCAAAAAGGATCTTCACCTAGATCCTTTTAAATTAAAAATGAAGTTTTAAATCAATCTAAAGTA
TATATGAGTAAACTTGGTCTGACAGTTACCAATGCTTAATCAGTGAGGCACCTATCTCAGCGATCTGTCT
ATTTCGTTCATCCATAGTTGCCTGACTCCCCGTCGTGTAGATAACTACGATACGGGAGGGCTTACCATCT
GGCCCCAGTGCTGCAATGATACCGCGAGAACCACGCTCACCGGCTCCAGATTTATCAGCAATAAACCAGC
CAGCCGGAAGGGCCGAGCGCAGAAGTGGTCCTGCAACTTTATCCGCCTCCATCCAGTCTATTAATTGTTG
CCGGGAAGCTAGAGTAAGTAGTTCGCCAGTTAATAGTTTGCGCAACGTTGTTGCCATTGCTACAGGCATC
GTGGTGTCACGCTCGTCGTTTGGTATGGCTTCATTCAGCTCCGGTTCCCAACGATCAAGGCGAGTTACAT
GATCCCCCATGTTGTGCAAAAAAGCGGTTAGCTCCTTCGGTCCTCCGATCGTTGTCAGAAGTAAGTTGGC
CGCAGTGTTATCACTCATGGTTATGGCAGCACTGCATAATTCTCTTACTGTCATGCCATCCGTAAGATGC
TTTTCTGTGACTGGTGAGTACTCAACCAAGTCATTCTGAGAATAGTGTATGCGGCGACCGAGTTGCTCTT
GCCCGGCGTCAATACGGGATAATACCGCGCCACATAGCAGAACTTTAAAAGTGCTCATCATTGGAAAACG
TTCTTCGGGGCGAAAACTCTCAAGGATCTTACCGCTGTTGAGATCCAGTTCGATGTAACCCACTCGTGCA
CCCAACTGATCTTCAGCATCTTTTACTTTCACCAGCGTTTCTGGGTGAGCAAAAACAGGAAGGCAAAATG
CCGCAAAAAAGGGAATAAGGGCGACACGGAAATGTTGAATACTCATACTCTTCCTTTTTCAATATTATTG
AAGCATTTATCAAGGTTATTGTCTCATGAGCGGATACATATTTGAATGTATTTAGAAAAATAAACAAATA
GGGGTTCCGCGCACGAATTGGCCAGCGCTGCATTACCCTGTTATCCCTAACCGGTTTACCGAGCTCTTAT
TGGTTTTCAAACTTCATTGACTGTGCCGGAGTTCTGCAATTCATGTGATCTGCGCCTGGGAGCTCACGGG
GACAGCCCCCCCCCAAAGCCCCCAGGGATGTAATTACGTCCCTCCCCCGCTAGGGGGCAGCAGCGAGCCG
CCCGGGGCTCCGCTCCGGTCCGGCGCTCCCCCCGCATCCCCGAGCCGGCAGCGTGCGGGGACAGCCCGGG
CACGGGGAAGGTGGCACGGGATCGCTTTCCTCTGAACGCTTCTCGCTGCTCTTTGAGCCTGCAGACACCT
GGGGGGATACGGGGAAAAAGCTAGGCTGAAAGAGGATCTTAGAATGACACGCGCCTGGGAGCTCACGGGG
ACAGCCCCCCCCCAAAGCCCCCAGGGATGTAATTACGTCCCTCCCCCGCTAGGGGGCAGCAGCGAGCCGC
CCGGGGCTCCGCTCCGGTCCGGCGCTCCCCCCGCATCCCCGAGCCGGCAGCGTGCGGGGACAGCCCGGGC
ACGGGGAAGGTGGCACGGGATCGCTTTCCTCTGAACGCTTCTCGCTGCTCTTTGAGCCTGCAGACACCTG
GGGGGATACGGGGAAAAAGCTGGATCATAACTCGACGTGCATACTGCTCCGAATTTCTCGACAGATCTCA
TGTGATTACGCCAAGCTACGGGAGGTCCCCTCCACCCCACAGTGGGGAGGTCCCCTCCACCCCACAGTGG
GGAGCGGAGACTCTAGATACCCCTCTCCGCTTCTGAATTCTAGGCGTGTACGGTGGGAGGCCTATATAAG
CAGAGCTCGTTTAGTGAACCGTCAGATCGCCTCGAGTACCCCTCTCCGCTTCTTACCCCTCTCCGCTTCT
TACCCCTCTCCGCTTCTGGATCCAATTAATGCTAGTCTACTACCAGAGCTCATCGCTAGCGCTACCGGTC
AGGTGCCACCATGGTGAGCAAGGGCGAGGAGCTGTTCACCGGGGTGGTGCCCATCCTGGTCGAGCTGGAC
GGCGACGTAAACGGCCACAAGTTCAGCGTGTCCGGCGAGGGCGAGGGCGATGCCACCTACGGCAAGCTGA
CCCTGAAGTTCATCTGCACCACCGGCAAGCTGCCCGTGCCCTGGCCCACCCTCGTGACCACCTTCGGCTA
CGGCCTGCAGTGCTTCGCCCGCTACCCCGACCACATGAAGCAGCACGACTTCTTCAAGTCCGCCATGCCC
GAAGGCTACGTCCAGGAGCGCACCATCTTCTTCAAGGACGACGGCAACTACAAGACCCGCGCCGAGGTGA
AGTTCGAGGGCGACACCCTGGTGAACCGCATCGAGCTGAAGGGCATCGACTTCAAGGAGGACGGCAACAT
CCTGGGGCACAAGCTGGAGTACAACTACAACAGCCACAACGTCTATATCATGGCCGACAAGCAGAAGAAC
GGCATCAAGGTGAACTTCAAGATCCGCCACAACATCGAGGACGGCAGCGTGCAGCTCGCCGACCACTACC
AGCAGAACACCCCCATCGGCGACGGCCCCGTGCTGCTGCCCGACAACCACTACCTGAGCTACCAGTCCAA
GCTGAGCAAAGACCCCAACGAGAAGCGCGATCACATGGTCCTGCTGGAGTTCGTGACCGCCGCCGGGATC
ACTCTCGGCATGGACGAGCTGTACAAGTGAGCTTCCACTGGATTGTACAATTACCAACCAGACATGATAA
GATACATTGATGAGTTTGGACAAACCACAACTAGAATGCAGTGAAAAAAATGCTTTATTTGTGAAATTTG
TGATGCTATTGCTTTATTTGTAACCATTATAAGCTGCAATAAACAAGTTAACAACAACAATTGCATTCAT
TTTATGTTTCAGGTTCAGGGGGAGGTGTGGGAGGTTTTTTCGCT
Features (pLannotate 1.2.2; 6 found; start..end, strand, type, name):
    247..835     -  rep_origin     ori: high-copy-number ColE1/pMB1/pBR322/pUC origin of replication
   1006..1866    -  CDS            AmpR: β-lactamase; bla; confers resistance to ampicillin, carbenicillin, and related antibiotics
   1867..1971    -  promoter       AmpR promoter: bla
   2771..2807    +  promoter       minimal CMV promoter (fragment): human cytomegalovirus (CMV) immediate early promoter
   2951..3667    +  CDS            mEYFP: mEYFP is a basic (constitutively fluorescent) yellow fluorescent protein published in 2002, derived from Aequorea victoria. It is reported to be a very rapidly-maturing monomer.
   3708..3829    -  polyA_signal   SV40 poly(A) signal: SV40 polyadenylation signal
