[The description below was written by a language model from this plasmid's Addgene catalogue record and pLannotate feature annotations shown in this document.]
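Description:
pEV715 is a small (about 3.9 kb) synthetic-biology plasmid built by Golden Gate assembly in a backbone recorded as S[1-2]. It carries a single inducible transcriptional unit that encodes a yellow fluorescent reporter. It is propagated in E. coli from a high-copy ColE1/pUC-type origin and selected with ampicillin through a β-lactamase gene driven by its native bla promoter. No mammalian selection marker, viral element or episomal replication function is annotated, so in eukaryotic cells it would presumably be used by transient transfection.

The payload, described in the record as [2xgRNA1-BS]miniCMV-EYFP, places a minimal CMV promoter upstream of the EYFP coding sequence (annotated by the feature tool as the closely related mEYFP variant), with an SV40 polyadenylation signal annotated downstream, on the reverse strand relative to the reporter. A minimal CMV promoter has a core promoter but lacks the strong enhancer, so on its own it gives very low basal expression. The insert name indicates that two copies of a binding site for a guide RNA called gRNA1 sit upstream of it, although these sites are not picked up in the automated feature table. This arrangement fits a design in which a guide-RNA-directed transcriptional activator, such as a dCas9-based one, is recruited to the binding sites and switches on EYFP. However, the record does not specify the activator.

The construct therefore serves as a fluorescent output module. EYFP signal reports whether the cognate guide RNA and activator are present and functional. This matches its origin in work on customizable sensing of, and response to, endogenous gene activity without altering endogenous coding sequences.
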