Addgene plasmid #246446: pEV715
Purpose: The plasmid comprises an indicible transcriptional unit encoding EYFP
Depositing lab: Ron Weiss. Depositing organization: Massachusetts Institute of Technology. Publication: Customizable gene sensing and response without altering endogenous coding sequences. Caliendo F, Vitu E, Wang J, Kuo SH, Sandt H, Enghuus CN, Tordoff J, Estrada N, Collins JJ, Weiss R. Nat Chem Biol. 2024 Sep 12. doi: 10.1038/s41589-024-01733-y. PubMed 39266721.
Backbone
  Vector backbone: S[1-2]
  Vector type: Synthetic Biology
Growth in bacteria
  Bacterial resistance: Ampicillin, 100 μg/mL
  Growth temperature: 37°C
  Growth strain: DH5alpha
  Copy number: High Copy
Gene/Insert
  Gene/Insert name: EYFP (alt name: [2xgRNA1-BS]miniCMV-EYFP)
  Species: Synthetic
  Promoter: miniCMV
  Cloning method: Golden Gate
Terms and licenses: Academic/Nonprofit Terms; Industry Terms: Not Available to Industry
How to cite: pEV715 was a gift from Ron Weiss (Addgene plasmid # 246446 ; http://n2t.net/addgene:246446 ; RRID:Addgene_246446)
